Addgene plasmid #66872: pET30Xa-SBL1(160S)
Purpose: Expresses WTsoybean lipoxygenase-1 160S with N-term Histag
Depositing lab: Betty Gaffney. Depositing organization: Florida State University, Tallahassee. Publication: On the relationships of substrate orientation, hydrogen abstraction, and product stereochemistry in single and double dioxygenations by soybean lipoxygenase-1 and its Ala542Gly mutant. Coffa G, Imber AN, Maguire BC, Laxmikanthan G, Schneider C, Gaffney BJ, Brash AR. J Biol Chem. 2005 Nov 18;280(46):38756-66. Epub 2005 Sep 12. 10.1074/jbc.M504870200 PubMed 16157595.
Backbone
  Vector backbone: pET30Xa-LIC
  Backbone manufacturer: Novagen
  Backbone size w/o insert (bp): 5444
  Total vector size (bp): 7978
  Modifications to backbone: 11 bp C-terminal extension: TAAACTAGTCATGGGGC
  Vector type: Bacterial Expression
Growth in bacteria
  Bacterial resistance: Kanamycin, 50 μg/mL
  Growth temperature: 37°C
  Growth strain: DH5alpha
  Growth instructions: 37C before induction, 30 deg for 14-16+ hrs after induction
  Copy number: Unknown
Gene/Insert
  Gene/Insert name: soybean lipoxygenase-1 wild type (alt name: SBL1)
  Species: Glycine max
  Mutation: none
  GenBank ID: AAA33986.1
  Entrez Gene: NEWENTRY
  Promoter: T7lac
  Tag / fusion protein: Histag from pET30Xa-LIC (N terminal on backbone)
  Cloning method: Ligation Independent Cloning
  Sequencing primers: 5′ tca tca ttc ttc tgg tct gg; 3′ ttg ccg act ctc att agc c
Terms and licenses: Academic/Nonprofit Terms; Industry Terms: Not Available to Industry
Depositor comments: prepared from pET30Xa-SBL1(160E) by site directed mutagenesis
How to cite: pET30Xa-SBL1(160S) was a gift from Betty Gaffney (Addgene plasmid # 66872 ; http://n2t.net/addgene:66872 ; RRID:Addgene_66872)
