[The description below was written by a language model from this plasmid's Addgene catalogue record and pLannotate feature annotations shown in this document.]
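Description:
pET30Xa-SBL1(160S) is a bacterial expression plasmid of 7,978 bp built on the Novagen pET30Xa-LIC backbone, carrying the coding sequence for wild-type soybean (Glycine max) lipoxygenase-1 inserted by ligation-independent cloning. It is maintained in E. coli through a pBR322-type ColE1 origin accompanied by the bom site and the rop gene, which restrains copy number. Selection is by kanamycin via the aph(3')-Ia resistance gene. An f1 origin is also present, and short annotated tetracycline-resistance fragments are non-functional backbone remnants.

Expression is driven by the T7lac arrangement: a T7 promoter immediately followed by a lac operator, then the strong phage T7 gene 10 ribosome binding site. The plasmid-borne lacI gene supplies repressor, so transcription requires a host providing T7 RNA polymerase and is switched on with IPTG. The lipoxygenase reading frame is fused at its N terminus to backbone-encoded tags. The record names a His tag, and the feature table additionally shows an S-Tag just upstream of the insert, although the N-terminal His tag itself is not annotated there. The depositor notes a short extension after the insert that begins with a stop codon, so the His-tag sequence annotated downstream of the gene is presumably not translated. A T7 terminator closes the unit.

The "160S" designation refers to serine at residue 160; the plasmid was made by site-directed mutagenesis from a sister construct, pET30Xa-SBL1(160E), and the depositor regards the 160S version as wild type. It is intended for producing affinity-purifiable recombinant lipoxygenase-1, and the associated work concerns substrate orientation, hydrogen abstraction and product stereochemistry in dioxygenation reactions by this enzyme.
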