Features (pLannotate 1.2.2; 20 found; start..end, strand, type, name):
      1..2517    +  CDS            LOX1.1: LOX1_SOYBN - Also known as LOX1. Experimental evidence at protein level: Swiss-Prot protein existence level 1. Plant lipoxygenase may be involved in a number of diverse aspects of plant physiology including growth and development, pest resistance, and senescence or responses to wounding. With linoleate as substrate, L-1 shows a preference for carbon 13 as the site for hydroperoxidation (in contrast to L-2 and L-3, which utilize either carbon 9 or 13). At pH above 8.5, only (9Z,11E,13S)-13- hydroperoxyoctadeca-9,11-dienoate is produced, but as the pH decreases, the proportion of (9S)-hydroperox
   2610..2627    +  CDS            9xHis (fragment): 9xHis affinity tag
   2637..2686    +  CDS            SET1 (fragment): solubility-enhancement tag derived from T7 phage gene 10B
   2694..2741    +  terminator     T7 terminator: transcription terminator for bacteriophage T7 RNA polymerase
   2778..3206    +  rep_origin     f1 ori (sequence partly withheld): f1 bacteriophage origin of replication; arrow indicates direction of (+) strand synthesis
   3259..3316    +  promoter       AmpR promoter (fragment): bla
   3325..4140    -  CDS            KanR: aminoglycoside phosphotransferase; aph(3')-Ia; confers resistance to kanamycin in bacteria or G418 (Geneticin®) in eukaryotes
   4262..4850    +  rep_origin     ori: high-copy-number ColE1/pMB1/pBR322/pUC origin of replication
   5036..5175    -  misc_feature   bom: basis of mobility region from pBR322
   5277..5468    -  CDS            rop: Rop protein, which maintains plasmids at low copy number; rop
   5485..5865    +  CDS            YPB1_ECOLX: Protein predicted: Swiss-Prot protein existence level 4. From Escherichia coli.
   5937..6228    -  CDS            TcR (fragment): tetracycline efflux protein; tet; confers resistance to tetracycline
   6243..6264    -  protein_bind   CAP binding site: CAP binding activates transcription in the presence of cAMP. E. coli catabolite activator protein
   6277..7359    -  CDS            lacI: lac repressor; lacI; The lac repressor binds to the lac operator to inhibit transcription in E. coli. This inhibition can be relieved by adding lactose or isopropyl-β-D-thiogalactopyranoside (IPTG).
   7360..7437    -  promoter       lacI promoter: lacI
   7445..7724    -  CDS            TcR (fragment): tetracycline efflux protein; tet; confers resistance to tetracycline
   7750..7768    +  promoter       T7 promoter: promoter for bacteriophage T7 RNA polymerase
   7769..7793    +  protein_bind   lac operator: The lac repressor binds to the lac operator to inhibit transcription in E. coli. This inhibition can be relieved by adding lactose or isopropyl-β-D-thiogalactopyranoside (IPTG). lac repressor encoded by lacI
   7808..7830    +  RBS            RBS: efficient ribosome binding site from bacteriophage T7 gene 10 (Olins and Rangwala, 1989)
   7892..7936    +  CDS            S-Tag: affinity and epitope tag derived from pancreatic ribonuclease A
>Addgene plasmid #66872 | pET30Xa-SBL1(160S) | depositor full sequence | sequence record 114696 | entire plasmid
ATGTTTTCAGCAGGCCATAAGATCAAAGGGACAGTGGTGTTGATGCCCAAGAATGAGTTGGAAGTTAACC
CTGATGGCTCAGCAGTTGACAACCTTAATGCTTTCTTGGGCCGTAGTGTCTCCCTTCAGCTCATTAGTGC
TACCAAGGCTGATGCACATGGAAAAGGAAAAGTTGGAAAGGATACGTTCTTGGAAGGGATTAATACTTCG
TTACCAACTTTGGGAGCAGGAGAGTCTGCATTCAATATTCATTTTGAATGGGACGGAAGCATGGGAATCC
CCGGTGCGTTTTACATAAAGAACTACATGCAAGTTGAGTTCTTCCTCAAGAGTTTGACTCTTGAAGCCAT
TTCAAACCAAGGAACCATCCGCTTTGTTTGCAACTCATGGGTTTATAACACTAAACTTTACAAAAGCGTG
CGCATTTTCTTTGCCAACCATACATATGTACCTAGTGAGACACCAGCACCACTTGTGAGTTACAGAGAAG
AAGAATTGAAGAGTTTAAGAGGAAATGGAACGGGAGAGCGCAAGGAATATGATAGGATCTATGATTATGA
TGTCTACAATGATTTGGGCAACCCAGATAAGAGTGAAAAGTTAGCTCGTCCAGTTCTTGGAGGGTCTAGC
ACCTTTCCCTACCCTCGTAGGGGAAGAACTGGTCGAGGTCCAACAGTTACAGACCCGAATACTGAGAAAC
AAGGCGAAGTATTTTATGTTCCAAGAGATGAAAATTTAGGTCACTTGAAGTCTAAGGATGCTCTTGAGAT
TGGAACAAAATCTTTATCTCAAATTGTCCAGCCGGCGTTCGAATCTGCGTTCGATTTGAAATCCACGCCA
ATTGAGTTTCATAGCTTCCAAGATGTGCATGACTTGTATGAAGGTGGAATTAAGCTTCCTAGAGATGTAA
TTAGCACAATTATCCCCTTACCAGTGATCAAAGAACTCTATCGTACCGATGGTCAACACATCCTCAAGTT
TCCACAACCTCACGTCGTTCAAGTGAGTCAGTCTGCATGGATGACTGATGAAGAATTTGCTAGAGAGATG
ATTGCTGGTGTAAATCCCTGCGTAATTCGTGGTCTTGAAGAGTTCCCTCCAAAAAGTAATCTGGATCCTG
CAATCTATGGTGATCAAAGCAGTAAGATAACAGCAGATTCCCTTGATCTAGATGGGTACACAATGGACGA
GGCACTTGGTAGTCGAAGGTTATTTATGTTAGATTACCATGATATCTTCATGCCATATGTGAGGCAGATA
AATCAGCTGAATTCTGCCAAGACTTATGCGACAAGGACTATCCTTTTTTTGAGAGAAGATGGAACTTTAA
AGCCAGTGGCCATCGAATTAAGTTTGCCACATTCTGCTGGGGATCTGTCAGCTGCCGTCAGTCAAGTCGT
CTTACCTGCTAAGGAAGGTGTTGAGAGCACAATTTGGCTACTAGCCAAAGCTTATGTCATCGTAAATGAC
TCTTGCTACCATCAACTCATGAGCCATTGGTTAAATACTCATGCGGCGATGGAGCCATTCGTCATAGCAA
CACACCGACATCTTAGCGTGCTTCACCCAATTTACAAGCTTCTGACTCCTCACTATCGTAACAACATGAA
CATCAACGCACTTGCCAGGCAATCTCTAATTAATGCTAATGGCATAATAGAGACAACCTTTTTGCCCTCA
AAGTATTCTGTGGAGATGTCTTCGGCGGTTTATAAGAATTGGGTTTTCACTGATCAAGCACTACCTGCAG
ATCTTATCAAGAGAGGAGTGGCAATTAAGGATCCATCAACCCCACATGGAGTTCGTCTTCTGATAGAGGA
CTATCCTTATGCCGCTGATGGACTGGAGATATGGGCTGCAATTAAGACATGGGTTCAAGAATATGTGCCC
TTGTACTATGCAAGAGATGATGATGTCAAGAATGATTCTGAACTCCAACATTGGTGGAAAGAAGCTGTAG
AGAAAGGCCATGGTGATTTGAAAGACAAGCCATGGTGGCCTAAGTTGCAGACACTTGAAGACCTTGTTGA
AGTTTGCCTCATTATCATATGGATTGCTTCAGCTCTCCATGCAGCCGTTAATTTTGGTCAGTATCCTTAT
GGAGGTTTGATAATGAACCGCCCAACTGCTTCTAGAAGGTTGCTTCCTGAGAAAGGCACCCCAGAATATG
AAGAAATGATTAATAACCATGAAAAGGCTTATTTGAGAACAATTACATCAAAGTTGCCGACTCTCATTAG
CCTTTCAGTGATAGAGATCTTGTCGACACATGCTTCTGATGAGGTCTACCTTGGCCAGAGGGACAACCCA
CATTGGACCTCTGATTCAAAAGCATTACAAGCCTTTCAAAAGTTTGGAAACAAGCTCAAGGAAATTGAGG
AAAAACTTGTGAGGAGGAACAATGATCCGAGTCTGCAGGGCAATCGACTTGGCCCGGTTCAACTGCCATA
CACTTTGCTTTATCCTAGCAGTGAGGAAGGGTTAACTTTTAGGGGAATTCCAAATAGCATCTCTATCTAA
ACTAGTCATGGGGCTCTAACTCTCCTCTGGCCATGGCGATATCGGATCCGAATTCGAGCTCCGTCGACAA
GCTTGCGGCCGCACTCGAGCACCACCACCACCACCACTGAGATCCGGCTGCTAACAAAGCCCGAAAGGAA
GCTGAGTTGGCTGCTGCCACCGCTGAGCAATAACTAGCATAACCCCTTGGGGCCTCTAAACGGGTCTTGA
GGGGTTTTTTGCTGAAAGGAGGAACTATATCCGGATTGGCGAATGGG
[124 nt withheld, positions 2778-2901]
C
[91 nt withheld, positions 2903-2993]
A
[49 nt withheld, positions 2995-3043]
CCTTTGACGTTGGAGTCCACGTTCTTT
[37 nt withheld, positions 3071-3107]
ACCCTATCTCGGTCTATTCTTTTGATTTATAAGGGATTTTGCCGATTTCGGCCTATTGGTTAAAAAATGA
GCTGATTTAACAAAAATTTAACGCGAATTTTAACAAAATATTAACGCTTACAATTTAGGTGGCACTTTTC
GGGGAAATGTGCGCGGAACCCCTATTTGTTTATTTTTCTAAATACATTCAAATATGTATCCGCTCATGAA
TTAATTCTTAGAAAAACTCATCGAGCATCAAATGAAACTGCAATTTATTCATATCAGGATTATCAATACC
ATATTTTTGAAAAAGCCGTTTCTGTAATGAAGGAGAAAACTCACCGAGGCAGTTCCATAGGATGGCAAGA
TCCTGGTATCGGTCTGCGATTCCGACTCGTCCAACATCAATACAACCTATTAATTTCCCCTCGTCAAAAA
TAAGGTTATCAAGTGAGAAATCACCATGAGTGACGACTGAATCCGGTGAGAATGGCAAAAGTTTATGCAT
TTCTTTCCAGACTTGTTCAACAGGCCAGCCATTACGCTCGTCATCAAAATCACTCGCATCAACCAAACCG
TTATTCATTCGTGATTGCGCCTGAGCGAGACGAAATACGCGATCGCTGTTAAAAGGACAATTACAAACAG
GAATCGAATGCAACCGGCGCAGGAACACTGCCAGCGCATCAACAATATTTTCACCTGAATCAGGATATTC
TTCTAATACCTGGAATGCTGTTTTCCCGGGGATCGCAGTGGTGAGTAACCATGCATCATCAGGAGTACGG
ATAAAATGCTTGATGGTCGGAAGAGGCATAAATTCCGTCAGCCAGTTTAGTCTGACCATCTCATCTGTAA
CATCATTGGCAACGCTACCTTTGCCATGTTTCAGAAACAACTCTGGCGCATCGGGCTTCCCATACAATCG
ATAGATTGTCGCACCTGATTGCCCGACATTATCGCGAGCCCATTTATACCCATATAAATCAGCATCCATG
TTGGAATTTAATCGCGGCCTAGAGCAAGACGTTTCCCGTTGAATATGGCTCATAACACCCCTTGTATTAC
TGTTTATGTAAGCAGACAGTTTTATTGTTCATGACCAAAATCCCTTAACGTGAGTTTTCGTTCCACTGAG
CGTCAGACCCCGTAGAAAAGATCAAAGGATCTTCTTGAGATCCTTTTTTTCTGCGCGTAATCTGCTGCTT
GCAAACAAAAAAACCACCGCTACCAGCGGTGGTTTGTTTGCCGGATCAAGAGCTACCAACTCTTTTTCCG
AAGGTAACTGGCTTCAGCAGAGCGCAGATACCAAATACTGTCCTTCTAGTGTAGCCGTAGTTAGGCCACC
ACTTCAAGAACTCTGTAGCACCGCCTACATACCTCGCTCTGCTAATCCTGTTACCAGTGGCTGCTGCCAG
TGGCGATAAGTCGTGTCTTACCGGGTTGGACTCAAGACGATAGTTACCGGATAAGGCGCAGCGGTCGGGC
TGAACGGGGGGTTCGTGCACACAGCCCAGCTTGGAGCGAACGACCTACACCGAACTGAGATACCTACAGC
GTGAGCTATGAGAAAGCGCCACGCTTCCCGAAGGGAGAAAGGCGGACAGGTATCCGGTAAGCGGCAGGGT
CGGAACAGGAGAGCGCACGAGGGAGCTTCCAGGGGGAAACGCCTGGTATCTTTATAGTCCTGTCGGGTTT
CGCCACCTCTGACTTGAGCGTCGATTTTTGTGATGCTCGTCAGGGGGGCGGAGCCTATGGAAAAACGCCA
GCAACGCGGCCTTTTTACGGTTCCTGGCCTTTTGCTGGCCTTTTGCTCACATGTTCTTTCCTGCGTTATC
CCCTGATTCTGTGGATAACCGTATTACCGCCTTTGAGTGAGCTGATACCGCTCGCCGCAGCCGAACGACC
GAGCGCAGCGAGTCAGTGAGCGAGGAAGCGGAAGAGCGCCTGATGCGGTATTTTCTCCTTACGCATCTGT
GCGGTATTTCACACCGCAATGGTGCACTCTCAGTACAATCTGCTCTGATGCCGCATAGTTAAGCCAGTAT
ACACTCCGCTATCGCTACGTGACTGGGTCATGGCTGCGCCCCGACACCCGCCAACACCCGCTGACGCGCC
CTGACGGGCTTGTCTGCTCCCGGCATCCGCTTACAGACAAGCTGTGACCGTCTCCGGGAGCTGCATGTGT
CAGAGGTTTTCACCGTCATCACCGAAACGCGCGAGGCAGCTGCGGTAAAGCTCATCAGCGTGGTCGTGAA
GCGATTCACAGATGTCTGCCTGTTCATCCGCGTCCAGCTCGTTGAGTTTCTCCAGAAGCGTTAATGTCTG
GCTTCTGATAAAGCGGGCCATGTTAAGGGCGGTTTTTTCCTGTTTGGTCACTGATGCCTCCGTGTAAGGG
GGATTTCTGTTCATGGGGGTAATGATACCGATGAAACGAGAGAGGATGCTCACGATACGGGTTACTGATG
ATGAACATGCCCGGTTACTGGAACGTTGTGAGGGTAAACAACTGGCGGTATGGATGCGGCGGGACCAGAG
AAAAATCACTCAGGGTCAATGCCAGCGCTTCGTTAATACAGATGTAGGTGTTCCACAGGGTAGCCAGCAG
CATCCTGCGATGCAGATCCGGAACATAATGGTGCAGGGCGCTGACTTCCGCGTTTCCAGACTTTACGAAA
CACGGAAACCGAAGACCATTCATGTTGTTGCTCAGGTCGCAGACGTTTTGCAGCAGCAGTCGCTTCACGT
TCGCTCGCGTATCGGTGATTCATTCTGCTAACCAGTAAGGCAACCCCGCCAGCCTAGCCGGGTCCTCAAC
GACAGGAGCACGATCATGCGCACCCGTGGGGCCGCCATGCCGGCGATAATGGCCTGCTTCTCGCCGAAAC
GTTTGGTGGCGGGACCAGTGACGAAGGCTTGAGCGAGGGCGTGCAAGATTCCGAATACCGCAAGCGACAG
GCCGATCATCGTCGCGCTCCAGCGAAAGCGGTCCTCGCCGAAAATGACCCAGAGCGCTGCCGGCACCTGT
CCTACGAGTTGCATGATAAAGAAGACAGTCATAAGTGCGGCGACGATAGTCATGCCCCGCGCCCACCGGA
AGGAGCTGACTGGGTTGAAGGCTCTCAAGGGCATCGGTCGAGATCCCGGTGCCTAATGAGTGAGCTAACT
TACATTAATTGCGTTGCGCTCACTGCCCGCTTTCCAGTCGGGAAACCTGTCGTGCCAGCTGCATTAATGA
ATCGGCCAACGCGCGGGGAGAGGCGGTTTGCGTATTGGGCGCCAGGGTGGTTTTTCTTTTCACCAGTGAG
ACGGGCAACAGCTGATTGCCCTTCACCGCCTGGCCCTGAGAGAGTTGCAGCAAGCGGTCCACGCTGGTTT
GCCCCAGCAGGCGAAAATCCTGTTTGATGGTGGTTAACGGCGGGATATAACATGAGCTGTCTTCGGTATC
GTCGTATCCCACTACCGAGATGTCCGCACCAACGCGCAGCCCGGACTCGGTAATGGCGCGCATTGCGCCC
AGCGCCATCTGATCGTTGGCAACCAGCATCGCAGTGGGAACGATGCCCTCATTCAGCATTTGCATGGTTT
GTTGAAAACCGGACATGGCACTCCAGTCGCCTTCCCGTTCCGCTATCGGCTGAATTTGATTGCGAGTGAG
ATATTTATGCCAGCCAGCCAGACGCAGACGCGCCGAGACAGAACTTAATGGGCCCGCTAACAGCGCGATT
TGCTGGTGACCCAATGCGACCAGATGCTCCACGCCCAGTCGCGTACCGTCTTCATGGGAGAAAATAATAC
TGTTGATGGGTGTCTGGTCAGAGACATCAAGAAATAACGCCGGAACATTAGTGCAGGCAGCTTCCACAGC
AATGGCATCCTGGTCATCCAGCGGATAGTTAATGATCAGCCCACTGACGCGTTGCGCGAGAAGATTGTGC
ACCGCCGCTTTACAGGCTTCGACGCCGCTTCGTTCTACCATCGACACCACCACGCTGGCACCCAGTTGAT
CGGCGCGAGATTTAATCGCCGCGACAATTTGCGACGGCGCGTGCAGGGCCAGACTGGAGGTGGCAACGCC
AATCAGCAACGACTGTTTGCCCGCCAGTTGTTGTGCCACGCGGTTGGGAATGTAATTCAGCTCCGCCATC
GCCGCTTCCACTTTTTCCCGCGTTTTCGCAGAAACGTGGCTGGCCTGGTTCACCACGCGGGAAACGGTCT
GATAAGAGACACCGGCATACTCTGCGACATCGTATAACGTTACTGGTTTCACATTCACCACCCTGAATTG
ACTCTCTTCCGGGCGCTATCATGCCATACCGCGAAAGGTTTTGCGCCATTCGATGGTGTCCGGGATCTCG
ACGCTCTCCCTTATGCGACTCCTGCATTAGGAAGCAGCCCAGTAGTAGGTTGAGGCCGTTGAGCACCGCC
GCCGCAAGGAATGGTGCATGCAAGGAGATGGCGCCCAACAGTCCCCCGGCCACGGGGCCTGCCACCATAC
CCACGCCGAAACAAGCGCTCATGAGCCCGAAGTGGCGAGCCCGATCTTCCCCATCGGTGATGTCGGCGAT
ATAGGCGCCAGCAACCGCACCTGTGGCGCCGGTGATGCCGGCCACGATGCGTCCGGCGTAGAGGATCGAG
ATCGATCTCGATCCCGCGAAATTAATACGACTCACTATAGGGGAATTGTGAGCGGATAACAATTCCCCTC
TAGAAATAATTTTGTTTAACTTTAAGAAGGAGATATACATATGCACCATCATCATCATCATTCTTCTGGT
CTGGTGCCACGCGGTTCTGGTATGAAAGAAACCGCTGCTGCTAAATTCGAACGCCAGCACATGGACAGCC
CAGATCTGGGTACCGGTGGTGGCTCCGGTATTGAGGGTCGC
