>Addgene plasmid #66872 | pET30Xa-SBL1(160S) | addgene partial sequence | sequence record 121261 | T7 5'-TAATACGACTCACTATAGGG-3'
ACTTTAAGAAGGAGATATACATATGCACCATCATCATCATCATTCTTCTGGTCTGGTGCCACGCGGTTCT
GGTATGAAAGAAACCGCTGCTGCTAAATTCGAACGCCAGCACATGGACAGCCCAGATCTGGGTACCGGTG
GTGGCTCCGGTATTGAGGGTCGCATGTTTTCAGCAGGCCATAAGATCAAAGGGACAGTGGTGTTGATGCC
CAAGAATGAGTTGGAAGTTAACCCTGATGGCTCAGCAGTTGACAACCTTAATGCTTTCTTGGGCCGTAGT
GTCTCCCTTCAGCTCATTAGTGCTACCAAGGCTGATGCACATGGAAAAGGAAAAGTTGGAAAGGATACGT
TCTTGGAAGGGATTAATACTTCGTTACCAACTTTGGGAGCAGGAGAGTCTGCATTCAATATTCATTTTGA
ATGGGACGGAAGCATGGGAATCCCCGGTGCGTTTTACATAAAGAACTACATGCAAGTTGAGTTCTTCCTC
AAGAGTTTGACTCTTGAAGCCATTTCAAACCAAGGAACCATCCGCTTTGTTTGCAACTCATGGGTTTATA
ACACTAAACTTTACAAAAGCGTGCGCATTTTCTTTGCCAACCATACATATGTACCTAGTGAGACACCAGC
ACCACTTGTGAGTTACAGAGAAGAAGAATTGAAGAGTTTAAGAGGAA
