>Addgene plasmid #66872 | pET30Xa-SBL1(160S) | addgene partial sequence | sequence record 121314 | T7term 5'-GCTAGTTATTGCTCAGCGG-3'
AGCAGCCGGATCTCAGTGGTGGTGGTGGTGGTGCTCGAGTGCGGCCGCAAGCTTGTCGACGGAGCTCGAA
TTCGGATCCGATATCGCCATGGCCAGAGGAGAGTTAGAGCCCCATGACTAGTTTAGATAGAGATGCTATT
TGGAATTCCCCTAAAAGTTAACCCTTCCTCACTGCTAGGATAAAGCAAAGTGTATGGCAGTTGAACCGGG
CCAAGTCGATTGCCCTGCAGACTCGGATCATTGTTCCTCCTCACAAGTTTTTCCTCAATTTCCTTGAGCT
TGTTTCCAAACTTTTGAAAGGCTTGTAATGCTTTTGAATCAGAGGTCCAATGTGGGTTGTCCCTCTGGCC
AAGGTAGACCTCATCAGAAGCATGTGTCGACAAGATCTCTATCACTGAAAGGCTAATGAGAGTCGGCAAC
TTTGATGTAATTGTTCTCAAATAAGCCTTTTCATGGTTATTAATCATTTCTTCATATTCTGGGGTGCCTT
TCTCAGGAAGCAACCTTCTAGAAGCAGTTGGGCGGTTCATTATCAAACCTCCATAAGGATACTGACCAAA
ATTAACGGCTGCATGGAGAGCTGAAGCAATCCATATGATAATGAGGCAAACTTCAACAAGGTCTTCAAGT
GTCTGCAACTTAGGCCACCATGGCTTGTCTTTCAAATCACCATGGCCTTTCTCTACAGCTTCTTTCCACC
AATGTTGGAGTTCAGAATCATTCTTGACATCATCATCTCTTGCATAGTACAAGGGCACATATTCTTGAAC
CCATGTCTTAATTGCAGCCCATATCTCCAGTCCATCAGCGGCATAAGGATAGTCCTCTATCA
